>Addgene plasmid #123785 | MTK3b_004 | addgene full sequence | sequence record 249089 | Addgene NGS Result
TAGCTTCCTTAGCTCCTGAAAATCTCGATAACTCAAAAAATACGCCCGGTAGTGATCTTATTTCATTATG
GTGAAAGTTGGAACCTCTTACGTGCCCGATCAATCATGACCAAAATCCCTTAACGTGAGTTTTCGTTCCA
CTGAGCGTCAGACCCCGTAGAAAAGATCAAAGGATCTTCTTGAGATCCTTTTTTTCTGCGCGTAATCTGC
TGCTTGCAAACAAAAAAACCACCGCTACCAGCGGTGGTTTGTTTGCCGGATCAAGAGCTACCAACTCTTT
TTCCGAAGGTAACTGGCTTCAGCAGAGCGCAGATACCAAATACTGTTCTTCTAGTGTAGCCGTAGTTAGG
CCACCACTTCAAGAACTCTGTAGCACCGCCTACATACCTCGCTCTGCTAATCCTGTTACCAGTGGCTGCT
GCCAGTGGCGATAAGTCGTGTCTTACCGGGTTGGACTCAAGACGATAGTTACCGGATAAGGCGCAGCGGT
CGGGCTGAACGGGGGGTTCGTGCACACAGCCCAGCTTGGAGCGAACGACCTACACCGAACTGAGATACCT
ACAGCGTGAGCTATGAGAAAGCGCCACGCTTCCCGAAGGGAGAAAGGCGGACAGGTATCCGGTAAGCGGC
AGGGTCGGAACAGGAGAGCGCACGAGGGAGCTTCCAGGGGGAAACGCCTGGTATCTTTATAGTCCTGTCG
GGTTTCGCCACCTCTGACTTGAGCGTCGATTTTTGTGATGCTCGTCAGGGGGGCGGAGCCTATGGAAAAA
CGCCAGCAACGCGGCCTTTTTACGGTTCCTGGCCTTTTGCTGGCCTTTTGCTCACATGTTCTTTCCTGCG
TTATCCCCTGATTCTGTGGATAACCGTAGTCGGTCTCATTCTGTGAGCGTGATCAAGCCCGAGATGAAGA
TCAAGCTGTGCATGAGGGGCACCGTGAACGGCCACAACTTCGTGATCGAGGGCGAGGGCAAGGGCAACCC
CTACGAGGGCACCCAGATCCTGGACCTGAACGTGACCGAGGGCGCCCCCCTGCCCTTCGCCTACGACATC
CTGACCACCGTGTTCCAGTACGGCAACAGGGCCTTCACCAAGTACCCCGCCGACATCCAGGACTACTTCA
AGCAGACCTTCCCCGAGGGCTACCACTGGGAGAGGAGCATGACCTACGAGGACCAGGGCATCTGCACCGC
CACCAGCAACATCAGCATGAGGGGCGACTGCTTCTTCTACGACATCAGGTTCGACGGCACCAACTTCCCC
CCCAACGGCCCCGTGATGCAGAAGAAGACCCTGAAGTGGGAGCCCAGCACCGAGAAGATGTACGTGGAGG
ACGGCGTGCTGAAGGGCGACGTGAACATGAGGCTGCTGCTGGAGGGCGGCGGCCACTACAGGTGCGACTT
CAAGACCACCTACAAGGCCAAGAAGGAGGTGAGGCTGCCCGACGCCCACAAGATCGACCACAGGATCGAG
ATCCTGAAGCACGACAAGGACTACAACAAGGTGAAGCTGTACGAGAACGCCGTGGCCAGGTACTCCATGC
TGCCCAGCCAGGCCGGATCCTGAGACCAGACCAATAAAAAACGCCCGGCGGCAACCGAGCGTTCTGAACA
AATCCAGATGGAGTTCTGAGGTCATTACTGGATCTATCAACAGGAGTCCAAGCGAGCTCGATATCAAATT
ACGCCCCGCCCTGCCACTCATCGCAGTACTGTTGTAATTCATTAAGCATTCTGCCGACATGGAAGCCATC
ACAAACGGCATGATGAACCTGAATCGCCAGCGGCATCAGCACCTTGTCGCCTTGCGTATAATATTTGCCC
ATGGTGAAAACGGGGGCGAAGAAGTTGTCCATATTGGCCACGTTTAAATCAAAACTGGTGAAACTCACCC
AGGGATTGGCTGAAACGAAAAACATATTCTCAATAAACCCTTTAGGGAAATAGGCCAGGTTTTCACCGTA
ACACGCCACATCTTGCGAATATATGTGTAGAAACTGCCGGAAATCGTCGTGGTATTCACTCCAGAGCGAT
GAAAACGTTTCAGTTTGCTCATGGAAAACGGTGTAACAAGGGTGAACACTATCCCATATCACCAGCTCAC
CGTCTTTCATTGCCATACGAAATTCCGGATGAGCATTCATCAGGCGGGCAAGAATGTGAATAAAGGCCGG
ATAAAACTTGTGCTTATTTTTCTTTACGGTCTTTAAAAAGGCCGTAATATCCAGCTGAACGGTCTGGTTA
TAGGTACATTGAGCAACTGACTGAAATGCCTCAAAATGTTCTTTACGATGCCATTGGGATATATCAACGG
TGGTATATCCAGTGATTTTTTTCTCCATTT
Features (pLannotate 1.2.2; 5 found; start..end, strand, type, name):
    180..768     +  rep_origin     ori: high-copy-number ColE1/pMB1/pBR322/pUC origin of replication
    883..1554    +  CDS            hmAzami-Green: humanized monomeric Azami-Green fluorescent protein mammalian codon-optimized
   1574..1608    -  terminator     lambda t0 terminator: minimal transcription terminator from phage lambda (Scholtissek and Grosse, 1987)
   1682..2338    -  CDS            cat: CAT_ECOLX - Experimental evidence at protein level: Swiss-Prot protein existence level 1. This enzyme is an effector of chloramphenicol resistance in bacteria. From Escherichia coli. This protein is used as a marker in many commonly used cloning vectors, such as pACYC184.
   2339..96      -  promoter       cat promoter (across the origin): promoter of the E. coli cat gene encoding chloramphenicol acetyltransferase
