[The description below was written by a language model from this plasmid's Addgene catalogue record and pLannotate feature annotations shown in this document.]
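Description:
MTK3b_004 is a small (about 2.3 kb) part plasmid from the Mammalian Toolkit (MTK), a modular hierarchical cloning system for building genetic circuits in mammalian cells. It is built on the MTK0_027 part-entry backbone and, although catalogued as a mammalian expression vector, it serves as a bacterial storage vector for a single reusable part. It is propagated in E. coli through a high-copy ColE1/pUC-type origin of replication and selected with chloramphenicol. Resistance comes from the cat gene, encoding chloramphenicol acetyltransferase, driven by its native promoter and followed by a minimal lambda t0 terminator.

The payload is a synthetic, mammalian codon-optimized coding sequence for monomeric Azami-Green (mAzamiGreen), a green fluorescent protein. It was inserted through BsmBI sites that were destroyed during cloning, as is typical when a part is domesticated into an entry vector by Type IIS assembly. The plasmid is designated a Type 3b part, the toolkit position reserved for coding sequences. The feature table shows no mammalian promoter, polyadenylation signal or other eukaryotic regulatory element around the open reading frame, so the plasmid is not expected to express the fluorescent protein in mammalian cells by itself. Instead, the part is meant to be combined with promoter, terminator and other coding or tag parts from the toolkit into complete transcriptional units. In those units mAzamiGreen would serve as a green fluorescent reporter or fusion partner. The record does not annotate the flanking Type IIS sites or the overhangs that define the 3b position.
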