Addgene plasmid #123785: MTK3b_004
Purpose: Encodes mAzamiGreen as a Type 3b part to be used in the MTK system
Depositing lab: Hana El-Samad. Depositing organization: University of California, San Francisco (UCSF). Publication: A Toolkit for Rapid Modular Construction of Biological Circuits in Mammalian Cells. Fonseca JP, Bonny AR, Kumar GR, Ng AH, Town J, Wu QC, Aslankoohi E, Chen SY, Dods G, Harrigan P, Osimiri LC, Kistler AL, El-Samad H. ACS Synth Biol. 2019 Nov 15;8(11):2593-2606. doi: 10.1021/acssynbio.9b00322. Epub 2019 Nov 5. PubMed 31686495.
Backbone
  Vector backbone: MTK0_027
  Vector type: Mammalian Expression
Growth in bacteria
  Bacterial resistance: Chloramphenicol, 25 μg/mL
  Growth temperature: 37°C
  Growth strain: DH5alpha
  Copy number: Unknown
Gene/Insert
  Gene/Insert name: mAzamiGreen
  Species: Synthetic
  Cloning method: Restriction Enzyme; 5′ cloning site BsmBI (destroyed during cloning); 3′ cloning site BsmBI (destroyed during cloning)
Terms and licenses: Academic/Nonprofit Terms; Industry Terms: Not Available to Industry
Depositor comments: Type 3b parts are used for coding sequences in the MTK. Please visit https://www.biorxiv.org/content/10.1101/506188v2 for BioRxiv preprint
How to cite: MTK3b_004 was a gift from Hana El-Samad (Addgene plasmid # 123785 ; http://n2t.net/addgene:123785 ; RRID:Addgene_123785)
